Addgene plasmid #131325: Y365A-GFP Donor for iMTr EED
Purpose: Donor to generate i-MT-r system
Depositing lab: Danny Reinberg. Depositing organization: NYU Grossman School of Medicine. Publication: Capturing the Onset of PRC2-Mediated Repressive Domain Formation. Oksuz O, Narendra V, Lee CH, Descostes N, LeRoy G, Raviram R, Blumenberg L, Karch K, Rocha PP, Garcia BA, Skok JA, Reinberg D. Mol Cell. 2018 Jun 21;70(6):1149-1162.e5. doi: 10.1016/j.molcel.2018.05.023. PubMed 29932905.
Backbone
  Vector backbone: pCR™-Blunt vector
  Backbone manufacturer: ThermoFisher
  Backbone size w/o insert (bp): 3500
  Vector type: Mouse Targeting, CRISPR
Growth in bacteria
  Bacterial resistance: Kanamycin, 50 μg/mL
  Growth temperature: 37°C
  Growth strain: DH5alpha
  Copy number: High Copy
Gene/Insert
  Gene/Insert name: i-MT-r.Donor
  Species: M. musculus (mouse)
  Insert size (bp): 20
  Cloning method: TOPO Cloning
  Sequencing primers: 5′ M13 forward
Terms and licenses: Academic/Nonprofit Terms; Industry Terms: Not Available to Industry
How to cite: Y365A-GFP Donor for iMTr EED was a gift from Danny Reinberg (Addgene plasmid # 131325 ; http://n2t.net/addgene:131325 ; RRID:Addgene_131325)
