[The description below was written by a language model from this plasmid's Addgene catalogue record and pLannotate feature annotations shown in this document.]
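Description:
Y365A-GFP Donor for iMTr EED is a homology-directed repair donor plasmid built in the pCR-Blunt TOPO cloning backbone and catalogued as a mouse targeting/CRISPR vector. According to the record, it is used to generate the "i-MT-r" system at the mouse Eed locus. It replicates in E. coli from a high-copy ColE1/pUC-type origin and is selected with kanamycin through the Tn5-derived NeoR/KanR gene. A bleomycin/Zeocin resistance gene is also annotated in the backbone. The lacZα and ccdB fragments are remnants of the backbone's positive-selection cloning site, which the insert interrupts, and a T7 promoter and lac promoter/operator elements flank that site.

The payload lies between the two multiple-cloning-site fragments. An EED coding fragment is followed by partial matches to FLAG and HA epitope tags, then EGFP and a bovine growth hormone polyadenylation signal. This cassette is bracketed by lox71 and lox66 sites in opposite orientation. These are left- and right-element mutant loxP sites, and in an inverted arrangement Cre flips the intervening DNA essentially irreversibly, because recombination produces one doubly mutant site that recombines poorly. The construct name implies that the EED fragment carries a Y365A substitution, though the feature table does not annotate the mutation. The unannotated stretches on either side of the lox sites probably serve as homology arms, but the record does not say so. How EGFP is linked to the tagged EED fragment is also not annotated. The catalogued insert size of 20 bp is inconsistent with the roughly 3 kb insert region seen in the 6.7 kb sequence.
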