Features (pLannotate 1.2.2; 22 found; start..end, strand, type, name):
     89..107     +  promoter       T7 promoter: promoter for bacteriophage T7 RNA polymerase
    175..220     +  misc_feature   MCS (fragment): pBluescript multiple cloning site
   1026..1059    +  protein_bind   lox71: Left element (LE) mutant of loxP (Araki et al., 2010). Cre-mediated recombination occurs in the 8-bp core sequence (GCATACAT). Cre recombinase
   1238..1594    +  CDS            EED (fragment): EED_HUMAN - Experimental evidence at protein level: Swiss-Prot protein existence level 1. Polycomb group (PcG) protein. Component of the PRC2/EED-EZH2 complex, which methylates 'Lys-9' and 'Lys-27' of histone H3, leading to transcriptional repression of the affected target gene. Also recognizes 'Lys-26' trimethylated histone H1 with the effect of inhibiting PRC2 complex methyltransferase activity on nucleosomal histone H3 'Lys-27', whereas H3 'Lys-27' recognition has the opposite effect, enabling the propagation of this repressive mark. The PRC2/EED- EZH2 complex may also serve as a recruiting
   1604..1628    +  CDS            3xFLAG (fragment): three tandem FLAG® epitope tags
   1637..1663    +  CDS            3xHA (fragment): three tandem HA epitope tags
   1733..2446    +  CDS            EGFP: EGFP is a basic (constitutively fluorescent) green fluorescent protein published in 1996, derived from Aequorea victoria. It is reported to be a rapidly-maturing weak dimer with moderate acid sensitivity.
   2480..2591    +  polyA_signal   bGH poly(A) signal: bovine growth hormone polyadenylation signal
   2688..2721    -  protein_bind   lox66: Right element (RE) mutant of loxP (Araki et al., 2010). Cre-mediated recombination occurs in the 8-bp core sequence (GCATACAT). Cre recombinase
   3313..3357    +  misc_feature   MCS (fragment): pBluescript multiple cloning site
   3509..3525    -  protein_bind   lac operator: The lac repressor binds to the lac operator to inhibit transcription in E. coli. This inhibition can be relieved by adding lactose or isopropyl-β-D-thiogalactopyranoside (IPTG). lac repressor encoded by lacI
   3533..3563    -  promoter       lac promoter: promoter for the E. coli lac operon
   3578..3599    -  protein_bind   CAP binding site: CAP binding activates transcription in the presence of cAMP. E. coli catabolite activator protein
   3612..3704    -  CDS            lacI (fragment): lac repressor; lacI; The lac repressor binds to the lac operator to inhibit transcription in E. coli. This inhibition can be relieved by adding lactose or isopropyl-β-D-thiogalactopyranoside (IPTG).
   3887..4475    -  rep_origin     ori: high-copy-number ColE1/pMB1/pBR322/pUC origin of replication
   4613..4987    -  CDS            BleoR: antibiotic-binding protein; Sh ble from Streptoalloteichus hindustanus; confers resistance to bleomycin, phleomycin, and Zeocin™
   5007..5095    -  promoter       AmpR promoter (fragment): bla
   5122..5172    +  misc_feature   bom (fragment): basis of mobility region from pBR322
   5193..5987    -  CDS            NeoR/KanR: aminoglycoside phosphotransferase from Tn5; aph(3')-II (or nptII); confers resistance to neomycin, kanamycin, and G418 (Geneticin®)
   6019..6288    -  CDS            tnpA (fragment): TN5P_ECOLX - Also known as tnp. Experimental evidence at protein level: Swiss-Prot protein existence level 1. Mediates transposition of transposon Tn5 by a 'cut and paste' mechanism. First, the monomeric transposase binds the 19 bp inverted DNA repeats flanking the transposon. Then, dimerization of the DNA- bound transposase creates a synaptic DNA complex. After nicking of the first DNA strand, excision of the transposon proceeds through a series of intermediates. The transposase then mediates the insertion of the transposon at a new site by strand transfer. The activity of the wild- type tran
   6336..6639    -  CDS            ccdB (fragment): CcdB, a bacterial toxin that poisons DNA gyrase; ccdB; Plasmids containing the ccdB gene cannot be propagated in standard E. coli strains.
   6649..86      -  CDS            lacZα (fragment) (across the origin): LacZα fragment of β-galactosidase; lacZ fragment
>Addgene plasmid #131325 | Y365A-GFP Donor for iMTr EED | addgene full sequence | sequence record 273930 | Addgene NGS Result
GAAAGGGGGATGTGCTGCAAGGCGATTAAGTTGGGTAACGCCAGGGTTTTCCCAGTCACGACGTTGTAAA
ACGACGGCCAGTGAATTGTAATACGACTCACTATAGGGCGAATTGGGCCCTCTAGATGCATGCTCGAGCG
GCCGCCAGTGTGATGGATATCTGCAGAATTCAGGGGCCGCTCTAGAACTAGTGGATCCCCCGGGCTGCAG
GAATTCGATAACATTCAGGCCCCAGTAAAAATATAACTGTGATACCTAATCTTGACTACCAACTTACGTC
GTGGGACTTAAGAAAGTGAATGGGCAGCAGAATTCACTGCTCTGTTTCTCAATAAAGATGCATGCACTAG
CTGCCTTACACTGCTTTCTGCCACGACTTCCATGCCATGAGACTGTCCATCAAACTGGAGCCAAATTAAC
TCTTAAATTGCCTTGCTGGGCATTCTGTCTCAGCACCAAGTAACTAATGCAGTAAACACAATGAAAGCTT
AACTGACCGGCTGGACGAGCAAAGAGGAGAATCCCCAATCAAGACAACCCGATAGAATATCATCCAACAA
ACAAGAAACAAATGGAGGAGGAAGACAGCCATCTGACAAGATCTCTGACAAAAATCTTAGTGTTAGAGTA
GGGACAAAATAAGACCAGCACTGTGTGTGCGCACCAAAAATATCTAATATATTAATAATGAGGATTAGTG
TCTCAAAATAAGGGAAGAAAACAGTGTCATTAGTGTTATAGTTCAAAGTATGAGACAAAATATTTCTCTA
ATATATAATTCCACCACATATTCCAGATCAATGAACTACAAATAAGTTTGGGGTTGGGAGGTTAATGACA
AAATATTACACATTAGAAGCTATGCAGGCCAGAGAAAGGGCAAATACTTTTCAAGTCTGGGGAGAGGGGT
GGCACTGTAAAGCCAGAAATATGTATTTAATAGATATATTCTAGAGTAGAGAGAAAAACTAAGAAAAAAA
CAAGAGAATTTGTTACTAGTAGACCTCTAATGAATAGCTGCAGGATACCGTTCGTATAGCATACATTATA
CGAAGTTATTCTGAATTGCTTAATTCTATTGCTAGTCAGATTTCTTGTCCTCAGGTGTAAGCCTTGACTT
GCAAAACAGTTTATAGTCTTGGAAAGTAGGCTCTCTGAGCTATTCTAAAATGGTAACAGTTTTAATTTTA
CTTTTTGAAATGCAGTTCTAATTATGTGTCTCTTATTTCTCTTTTAGTCTTGTGAAAATGCCATTGTATG
CTGGAAACCTGGCAAAATGGAGGATGATATAGATAAAATTAAACCTAGTGAGTCTAATGTGACTATTCTT
GGGCGATTTGATTACAGCCAGTGTGACATTTGGGCAATGAGGTTTTCTATGGATTTCTGGCAAAAGATGC
TTGCATTGGGCAATCAGGTTGGCAAACTGTATGTTTGGGATTTAGAAGTAGAAGATCCTCATAAAGCCAA
ATGCACAACACTGACCCATCATAAATGTGGCGCGGCTATTCGACAAACCAGTTTCAGTAGGGATAGCAGC
ATCCTCATAGCTGTCTGCGATGATGCCAGCATTTGGCGATGGGATCGACTTCGAGGATCAGGCGATTACA
AGGATGACGACGATAAGGGCTCCGGATACCCATACGATGTGCCAGATTACGCTGAATTCGGCAGTGGAGA
GGGCAGAGGAAGTCTGCTAACATGCGGTGACGTCGAGGAGAATCCTGGCCCAGTGAGCAAGGGCGAGGAG
CTGTTCACCGGGGTGGTGCCCATCCTGGTCGAGCTGGACGGCGACGTAAACGGCCACAAGTTCAGCGTGT
CCGGCGAGGGCGAGGGCGATGCCACCTACGGCAAGCTGACCCTGAAGTTCATCTGCACCACCGGCAAGCT
GCCCGTGCCCTGGCCCACCCTCGTGACCACCCTGACCTACGGCGTGCAGTGCTTCAGCCGCTACCCCGAC
CACATGAAGCAGCACGACTTCTTCAAGTCCGCCATGCCCGAAGGCTACGTCCAGGAGCGCACCATCTTCT
TCAAGGACGACGGCAACTACAAGACCCGCGCCGAGGTGAAGTTCGAGGGCGACACCCTGGTGAACCGCAT
CGAGCTGAAGGGCATCGACTTCAAGGAGGACGGCAACATCCTGGGGCACAAGCTGGAGTACAACTACAAC
AGCCACAACGTCTATATCATGGCCGACAAGCAGAAGAACGGCATCAAGGTGAACTTCAAGATCCGCCACA
ACATCGAGGACGGCAGCGTGCAGCTCGCCGACCACTACCAGCAGAACACCCCCATCGGCGACGGCCCCGT
GCTGCTGCCCGACAACCACTACCTGAGCACCCAGTCCGCCCTGAGCAAAGACCCCAACGAGAAGCGCGAT
CACATGGTCCTGCTGGAGTTCGTGACCGCCGCCGGGATCACTCTCGGCATGGACGAGCTGTACAAGGAAT
TCTAACTAGAGCTCGCTGATCAGCCTCGACTGTGCCTTCTAGTTGCCAGCCATCTGTTGTTTGCCCCTCC
CCCGTGCCTTCCTTGACCCTGGAAGGTGCCACTCCCACTGTCCTTTCCTAATAAAATGAGGAAATTGCAT
CGCATTGTCTGAGTAGGTGTCATTCTATTCTGGGGGGTGGGGTGGGGCAGGACAGCAAGGGGGAGGATTG
GGAAGAGAATAGCAGGCATGCTGGGGATACCGTTCGTATAATGTATGCTATACGAAGTTATAGCAGACAG
TCCCATGTTCACTTTCCAAATTTGTTTCACTGCAAAAATTACACAACCCAATATGGTTCTCAAATATAAG
TTAAATACTTAAGATAATTAGATCATAAGCTGGGGACAAAGCAATGACAAGGGAAGGGTCCTATACTTCC
TCTGATTACCAATATGCCAACATATGGTAGTCTGAAAGGTTACATATTCGAAATATGACATCTAAAGCAA
AGCAACCTCTAAAGCTGCTACACAAAGAAATATGCTCCACACGGGCCAGCAAGATGGCACACAGGCAAAA
GTCCTCCATGCACAAGCCTTGCAAGCTGAGTGCAATGCCCAGATTCTATGCAAAAGAGAAAAGACCCTCG
AAGGTAGCCTCTGACTTCCACACAGTGCAGCAGCACACAAGCACCTGCATACACAGACACACATACACAT
TACTAAAAAGTAAGCCAGATAAGCTGTACATAAAGAGGTGATTCTCAAATTAAGTGTCACATAGTTTCTG
TACTTGGGAGACTGAGGAGAAGTTTGAAGTTAGCATGGGCTATAGCAAGTTTAAGGCTGGCTTGGGTAGA
TGGTGAGACACCCTGTTTCAACATCAAGCTTATCGATACCGTCGACCTCGAGGGGGGGCCCGGTACCCAA
TTCGCCCTATAGCCTGAATTCCAGCACACTGGCGGCCGTTACTAGTGGATCCGAGCTCGGTACCAAGCTT
GATGCATAGCTTGAGTATTCTAACGCGTCACCTAAATAGCTTGGCGTAATCATGGTCATAGCTGTTTCCT
GTGTGAAATTGTTATCCGCTCACAATTCCACACAACATACGAGCCGGAAGCATAAAGTGTAAAGCCTGGG
GTGCCTAATGAGTGAGCTAACTCACATTAATTGCGTTGCGCTCACTGCCCGCTTTCCAGTCGGGAAACCT
GTCGTGCCAGCTGCATTAATGAATCGGCCAACGCGCGGGGAGAGGCGGTTTGCGTATTGGGCGCTCTTCC
GCTTCCTCGCTCACTGACTCGCTGCGCTCGGTCGTTCGGCTGCGGCGAGCGGTATCAGCTCACTCAAAGG
CGGTAATACGGTTATCCACAGAATCAGGGGATAACGCAGGAAAGAACATGTGAGCAAAAGGCCAGCAAAA
GGCCAGGAACCGTAAAAAGGCCGCGTTGCTGGCGTTTTTCCATAGGCTCCGCCCCCCTGACGAGCATCAC
AAAAATCGACGCTCAAGTCAGAGGTGGCGAAACCCGACAGGACTATAAAGATACCAGGCGTTTCCCCCTG
GAAGCTCCCTCGTGCGCTCTCCTGTTCCGACCCTGCCGCTTACCGGATACCTGTCCGCCTTTCTCCCTTC
GGGAAGCGTGGCGCTTTCTCATAGCTCACGCTGTAGGTATCTCAGTTCGGTGTAGGTCGTTCGCTCCAAG
CTGGGCTGTGTGCACGAACCCCCCGTTCAGCCCGACCGCTGCGCCTTATCCGGTAACTATCGTCTTGAGT
CCAACCCGGTAAGACACGACTTATCGCCACTGGCAGCAGCCACTGGTAACAGGATTAGCAGAGCGAGGTA
TGTAGGCGGTGCTACAGAGTTCTTGAAGTGGTGGCCTAACTACGGCTACACTAGAAGAACAGTATTTGGT
ATCTGCGCTCTGCTGAAGCCAGTTACCTTCGGAAAAAGAGTTGGTAGCTCTTGATCCGGCAAACAAACCA
CCGCTGGTAGCGGTGGTTTTTTTGTTTGCAAGCAGCAGATTACGCGCAGAAAAAAAGGATCTCAAGAAGA
TCCTTTGATCTTTTCTACGGGGTCTGACGCTCAGTGGAACGAAAACTCACGTTAAGGGATTTTGGTCATG
AGATTATCAAAAAGGATCTTCACCTAGATCCTTTTAAATTAAAAATGAAGTTTTAGCACGTGTCAGTCCT
GCTCCTCGGCCACGAAGTGCACGCAGTTGCCGGCCGGGTCGCGCAGGGCGAACTCCCGCCCCCACGGCTG
CTCGCCGATCTCGGTCATGGCCGGCCCGGAGGCGTCCCGGAAGTTCGTGGACACGACCTCCGACCACTCG
GCGTACAGCTCGTCCAGGCCGCGCACCCACACCCAGGCCAGGGTGTTGTCCGGCACCACCTGGTCCTGGA
CCGCGCTGATGAACAGGGTCACGTCGTCCCGGACCACACCGGCGAAGTCGTCCTCCACGAAGTCCCGGGA
GAACCCGAGCCGGTCGGTCCAGAACTCGACCGCTCCGGCGACGTCGCGCGCGGTGAGCACCGGAACGGCA
CTGGTCAACTTGGCCATGGTGGCCCTCCTCACGTGCTATTATTGAAGCATTTATCAGGGTTATTGTCTCA
TGAGCGGATACATATTTGAATGTATTTAGAAAAATAAACAAATAGGGGTTCCGCGCACATTTCCCCGAAA
AGTGCCACCTGATGCGGTGTGAAATACCGCACAGATGCGTAAGGAGAAAATACCGCATCAGGAAATTGTA
AGCGTTAATAATTCAGAAGAACTCGTCAAGAAGGCGATAGAAGGCGATGCGCTGCGAATCGGGAGCGGCG
ATACCGTAAAGCACGAGGAAGCGGTCAGCCCATTCGCCGCCAAGCTCTTCAGCAATATCACGGGTAGCCA
ACGCTATGTCCTGATAGCGGTCCGCCACACCCAGCCGGCCACAGTCGATGAATCCAGAAAAGCGGCCATT
TTCCACCATGATATTCGGCAAGCAGGCATCGCCATGGGTCACGACGAGATCCTCGCCGTCGGGCATGCTC
GCCTTGAGCCTGGCGAACAGTTCGGCTGGCGCGAGCCCCTGATGCTCTTCGTCCAGATCATCCTGATCGA
CAAGACCGGCTTCCATCCGAGTACGTGCTCGCTCGATGCGATGTTTCGCTTGGTGGTCGAATGGGCAGGT
AGCCGGATCAAGCGTATGCAGCCGCCGCATTGCATCAGCCATGATGGATACTTTCTCGGCAGGAGCAAGG
TGAGATGACAGGAGATCCTGCCCCGGCACTTCGCCCAATAGCAGCCAGTCCCTTCCCGCTTCAGTGACAA
CGTCGAGCACAGCTGCGCAAGGAACGCCCGTCGTGGCCAGCCACGATAGCCGCGCTGCCTCGTCTTGCAG
TTCATTCAGGGCACCGGACAGGTCGGTCTTGACAAAAAGAACCGGGCGCCCCTGCGCTGACAGCCGGAAC
ACGGCGGCATCAGAGCAGCCGATTGTCTGTTGTGCCCAGTCATAGCCGAATAGCCTCTCCACCCAAGCGG
CCGGAGAACCTGCGTGCAATCCATCTTGTTCAATCATGCGAAACGATCCTCATCCTGTCTCTTGATCAGA
GCTTGATCCCCTGCGCCATCAGATCCTTGGCGGCAAGAAAGCCATCCAGTTTACTTTGCAGGGCTTCCCA
ACCTTACCAGAGGGCGCCCCAGCTGGCAATTCCGGTTCGCTTGCTGTCCATAAAACCGCCCAGTCTAGCT
ATCGCCATGTAAGCCCACTGCAAGCTACCTGCTTTCTCTTTGCGCTTGCGTTTTCCCTTGTCCAGATAGC
CCAGTAGCTGACATTCATCCGGGGTCAGCACCGTTTCTGCGGACTGGCTTTCTACGTGAAAAGGATCTAG
GTGAAGATCCTTTTTGATAATCTCATGCCTGACATTTATATTCCCCAGAACATCAGGTTAATGGCGTTTT
TGATGTCATTTTCGCGGTGGCTGAGATCAGCCACTTCTTCCCCGATAACGGAGACCGGCACACTGGCCAT
ATCGGTGGTCATCATGCGCCAGCTTTCATCCCCGATATGCACCACCGGGTAAAGTTCACGGGAGACTTTA
TCTGACAGCAGACGTGCACTGGCCAGGGGGATCACCATCCGTCGCCCCGGCGTGTCAATAATATCACTCT
GTACATCCACAAACAGACGATAACGGCTCTCTCTTTTATAGGTGTAAACCTTAAACTGCCGTACGTATAG
GCTGCGCAACTGTTGGGAAGGGCGATCGGTGCGGGCCTCTTCGCTATTACGCCAGCTGGC
