>Addgene plasmid #131325 | Y365A-GFP Donor for iMTr EED | depositor partial sequence | sequence record 252145 | Donor
CACTATAGGGCGAATTGGGTACCGGGCCCCCCCTCGAGGTCGACGGTATCGATAAGCTTGATGTTGAAAC
AGGGTGTCTCACCATCTACCCAAGCCAGCCTTAAACTTGCTATAGCCCATGCTAACTTCAAACTTCTCCT
CAGTCTCCCAAGTACAGAAACTATGTGACACTTAATTTGAGAATCACCTCTTTATGTACAGCTTATCTGG
CTTACTTTTTAGTAATGTGTATGTGTGTCTGTGTATGCAGGTGCTTGTGTGCTGCTGCACTGTGTGGAAG
TCAGAGGCTACCTTCGAGGGTCTTTTCTCTTTTGCATAGAATCTGGGCATTGCACTCAGCTTGCAAGGCT
TGTGCATGGAGGACTTTTGCCTGTGTGCCATCTTGCTGGCCCGTGTGGAGCATATTTCTTTGTGTAGCAG
CTTTAGAGGTTGCTTTGCTTTAGATGTCATATTTCGAATATGTAACCTTTCAGACTACCATATGTTGGCA
TATTGGTAATCAGAGGAAGTATAGGACCCTTCCCTTGTCATTGCTTTGTCCCCAGCTTATGATCTAATTA
TCTTAAGTATTTAACTTATATTTGAGAACCATATTGGGTTGTGTAATTTTTGCAGTGAAACAAATTTGGA
AAGTGAACATGGGACTGTCTGCTATAACTTCGTATAGCATACATTATACGAACGGTATCCCCAGCATGCC
TGCTATTCTCTTCCCAATCCTCCCCCTTGCTGTCCTGCCCCACCCCACCCCCCAGAATAGAATGACACCT
ACTCAGACAATGCGATGCAATTTCCTCATTTTATTAGGAAAGGACAGTGGGAGTGGCACCTTCCAGGGTC
AAGGAAGGCACGGGGGAGGGGCAAACAACAGATGGCTGGCAACTAGAAGGCACAGTCGAGGCTGATCAGC
GAGCTCTAGTTAGAATTCCTTGTACAGCTCGTCCATGCCGAGAGTGATCCCGGCGGCGGTCACGAACTCC
AGCAGGACCATGTGATCGCGCTTCTCGTTGGGGTCTTTGCTCAGGGCGGACTGGGTGCTCAGGTAGTGGT
TGTCGGGCAGCAGCACGGGGCCGTCGCCGATGGGGGTGTTCTGCTGGTAGTGGTCGGCGAGCTGCACGCT
GCCGTCCTCGATGTTGTGGCGGATCTTGAAGTTCACCTTGATGCCGTTCTTCTGCTTGTCGGCCATGATA
TAGACGTTGTGGCTGTTGTAGTTGTACTCCAGCTTGTGCCCCAGGATGTTGCCGTCCTCCTTGAAGTCGA
TGCCCTTCAGCTCGATGCGGTTCACCAGGGTGTCGCCCTCGAACTTCACCTCGGCGCGGGTCTTGTAGTT
GCCGTCGTCCTTGAAGAAGATGGTGCGCTCCTGGACGTAGCCTTCGGGCATGGCGGACTTGAAGAAGTCG
TGCTGCTTCATGTGGTCGGGGTAGCGGCTGAAGCACTGCACGCCGTAGGTCAGGGTGGTCACGAGGGTGG
GCCAGGGCACGGGCAGCTTGCCGGTGGTGCAGATGAACTTCAGGGTCAGCTTGCCGTAGGTGGCATCGCC
CTCGCCCTCGCCGGACACGCTGAACTTGTGGCCGTTTACGTCGCCGTCCAGCTCGACCAGGATGGGCACC
ACCCCGGTGAACAGCTCCTCGCCCTTGCTCACTGGGCCAGGATTCTCCTCGACGTCACCGCATGTTAGCA
GACTTCCTCTGCCCTCTCCACTGCCGAATTCAGCGTAATCTGGCACATCGTATGGGTATCCGGAGCCCTT
ATCGTCGTCATCCTTGTAATCGCCTGATCCTCGAAGTCGATCCCATCGCCAAATGCTGGCATCATCGCAG
ACAGCTATGAGGATGCTGCTATCCCTACTGAAACTGGTTTGTCGAATAGCCGCGCCACATTTATGATGGG
TCAGTGTTGTGCATTTGGCTTTATGAGGATCTTCTACTTCTAAATCCCAAACATACAGTTTGCCAACCTG
ATTGCCCAATGCAAGCATCTTTTGCCAGAAATCCATAGAAAACCTCATTGCCCAAATGTCACACTGGCTG
TAATCAAATCGCCCAAGAATAGTCACATTAGACTCACTAGGTTTAATTTTATCTATATCATCCTCCATTT
TGCCAGGTTTCCAGCATACAATGGCATTTTCACAAGACTAAAAGAGAAATAAGAGACACATAATTAGAAC
TGCATTTCAAAAAGTAAAATTAAAACTGTTACCATTTTAGAATAGCTCAGAGAGCCTACTTTCCAAGACT
ATAAACTGTTTTGCAAGTCAAGGCTTACACCTGAGGACAAGAAATCTGACTAGCAATAGAATTAAGCAAT
TCAGAATAACTTCGTATAATGTATGCTATACGAACGGTATCCTGCAGCTATTCATTAGAGGTCTACTAGT
AACAAATTCTCTTGTTTTTTTCTTAGTTTTTCTCTCTACTCTAGAATATATCTATTAAATACATATTTCT
GGCTTTACAGTGCCACCCCTCTCCCCAGACTTGAAAAGTATTTGCCCTTTCTCTGGCCTGCATAGCTTCT
AATGTGTAATATTTTGTCATTAACCTCCCAACCCCAAACTTATTTGTAGTTCATTGATCTGGAATATGTG
GTGGAATTATATATTAGAGAAATATTTTGTCTCATACTTTGAACTATAACACTAATGACACTGTTTTCTT
CCCTTATTTTGAGACACTAATCCTCATTATTAATATATTAGATATTTTTGGTGCGCACACACAGTGCTGG
TCTTATTTTGTCCCTACTCTAACACTAAGATTTTTGTCAGAGATCTTGTCAGATGGCTGTCTTCCTCCTC
CATTTGTTTCTTGTTTGTTGGATGATATTCTATCGGGTTGTCTTGATTGGGGATTCTCCTCTTTGCTCGT
CCAGCCGGTCAGTTAAGCTTTCATTGTGTTTACTGCATTAGTTACTTGGTGCTGAGACAGAATGCCCAGC
AAGGCAATTTAAGAGTTAATTTGGCTCCAGTTTGATGGACAGTCTCATGGCATGGAAGTCGTGGCAGAAA
GCAGTGTAAGGCAGCTAGTGCATGCATCTTTATTGAGAAACAGAGCAGTGAATTCTGCTGCCCATTCACT
TTCTTAAGTCCCACGACGTAAGTTGGTAGTCAAGATTAGGTATCACAGTTATATTTTTACTGGGGCCTGA
ATGTTATCGAATTCCTGCAGCCCGGGGGATCCACTAGTTCTAGAGCGGCC
